>Addgene plasmid #18381 | T4 Lysozyme A73-[L] WT* | addgene partial sequence | sequence record 24167 | 3primeUP
CTANGAAAAAGCCCGCTCATTAGGCGGGCTCAGATCTGCTCATGTTTGACAGCTTATCATCGATAAGCTT
CGGCAATAAATTCTTGATATGTTTTCATATGTTTCCTTTAAATATTTTAATTAGTAATTGTCTATTCAAG
TAATTGTGAATATACTATCACAATTCCAAGAGAAAGTAAACAGCTTTATAGATTTTTATACGCGTCCCAA
GTGCCAGTTCTAAACGTTGTAATGACTCGTTTTGCGCGATTAGGTGTTTGATTATACCATCTACTTTTAG
CTAAGTTAACTGCTGCTTCATCCCAGCGTTTTTGTTGAAGCATACGTAAAGAGTTAGTAAATCCTGCCAC
ACCGGTTTCTCCCATTTGGAAAACCATATTAATCAATGCAGCGCGACGAACCGCATCAAGAGAATCATAA
ACCGGTTTTAATTTAGCATTTCTCAGAATTCCGCGAACAGCGAGAGCATCAACATCCTGATTAAAGAGTT
TTTCAGCCTCATCTTTTGTAATTACACCATTAGTATTACGCCCAATAGCTTTATCTAATTCAGATTTAGC
AGCATTAAGTGATGGACTTTTTGTAAGCAAATGACCGATGCCAATAGTGTAATAGCCTTCTGTGTCTTTA
TAGATTTTAAGTCTAAGACCTTCATCTATACGTAACATTTCAAATATATTCATAATACCTCCTAAGCATC
GATGGATCCTGTTTCCTGTGTGAAATTGTTATCCGCTCACAATTCCACACATTATACGAGCCGATGATTA
ATTGTCAACAGGGGGATGGGGAGTAAGCTGATCCTGNTTCCTGTGTGAAATTGTTATCCGCTCACAATTC
CACACATTATACGAGCCGATGATTAATTGTCANCAGGGGGATGGGGGAGTAAGCTCATCGATGGATCGAC
CCGGNTTNCCGGGGGGAAANTGNTNNCCNCTCNNAATTCCCCCCNTTAACGANCCNGGAAGCNNAAGGGN
AAAGCCGGGGGGGCCNAANGNGNGNNCNNACTTANNTTAATTGNGNNGNNCNCNNGGCCCNCTTTCCNNN
CGGGNAANCNGGNNGGGCCNGGGANCCCNNCNAANGGGGNNAAAC
