[The description below was written by a language model from this plasmid's Addgene catalogue record.]
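Description:
T4 Lysozyme A73-[L] WT* is a bacterial expression plasmid built on the pHS1403 backbone (about 5 kb without insert) that carries a variant of the bacteriophage T4 lysozyme gene (gene e). It is maintained as a high-copy plasmid in E. coli and selected with ampicillin. The record does not name the origin of replication or the promoter that drives expression, and no feature table is available to show them.

The insert is roughly 600 bp and was cloned by restriction digestion between a BamHI site at the 5′ end and a HindIII site at the 3′ end, both of which were preserved. According to the depositor's notes, the BamHI site lies 27 bp from the start codon and the HindIII site 115 bp from the stop codon, so the fragment includes short flanking untranslated sequence on either side of the coding region and can be excised or swapped as a cassette. No epitope tags, fusion partners or reporters are listed.

The mutation is recorded as "A73-[L] WT*". The record does not explain this notation. By the conventions commonly used for T4 lysozyme variants, it most likely denotes a leucine inserted after alanine 73, made in the WT* background, the cysteine-free pseudo-wild-type protein often used as the reference for such mutants. The intended use is also not stated, but a construct of this kind would typically serve to produce the mutant protein in bacteria for structural and stability studies, such as examining how the folded protein accommodates an amino-acid insertion.
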