Addgene plasmid #18381: T4 Lysozyme A73-[L] WT*
Depositing lab: Brian Matthews. Depositing organization: University of Oregon.
Backbone
  Vector backbone: pHS1403
  Backbone size w/o insert (bp): 5000
  Vector type: Bacterial Expression
Growth in bacteria
  Bacterial resistance: Ampicillin, 100 μg/mL
  Growth temperature: 37°C
  Growth strain: DH5alpha
  Copy number: High Copy
Gene/Insert
  Gene/Insert name: T4 Lysozyme
  Species: Bacteriophage T4
  Insert size (bp): 600
  Mutation: A73-[L] WT*
  GenBank ID: NP_049736
  Entrez Gene: e (a.k.a. T4p123)
  Cloning method: Restriction Enzyme; 5′ cloning site BamHI (not destroyed); 3′ cloning site HindIII (not destroyed)
  Sequencing primers: 5′ na; 3′ GGCGTATCACGAGGCCC
Terms and licenses: Academic/Nonprofit Terms; Industry Terms: Not Available to Industry
Depositor comments: The BamHI site is 27 bp from the ATG and the HindIII site is 115 bp from the stop.
How to cite: T4 Lysozyme A73-[L] WT* was a gift from Brian Matthews (Addgene plasmid # 18381 ; http://n2t.net/addgene:18381 ; RRID:Addgene_18381)
